Addgene plasmid #69072: 2C-3XtbGFP-PEST
Purpose: Expresses 3XturboGFP-NLS-PEST under MERVL_LTR
Depositing lab: Maria-Elena Torres-Padilla. Depositing organization: Institut de Genetique et de Biologie Moleculaire et Cellulaire (IGBMC). Publication: Early embryonic-like cells are induced by downregulating replication-dependent chromatin assembly. Ishiuchi T, Enriquez-Gasca R, Mizutani E, Boskovic A, Ziegler-Birling C, Rodriguez-Terrones D, Wakayama T, Vaquerizas JM, Torres-Padilla ME. Nat Struct Mol Biol. 2015 Aug 3. doi: 10.1038/nsmb.3066. PubMed 26237512.
Backbone
  Vector backbone: pEGFP-N2
  Vector type: Mammalian Expression
  Selectable markers: Neomycin (select with G418)
Growth in bacteria
  Bacterial resistance: Kanamycin, 50 μg/mL
  Growth temperature: 37°C
  Growth strain: DH5alpha
  Copy number: Unknown
Gene/Insert
  Gene/Insert name: turboGFP
Terms and licenses: Academic/Nonprofit Terms; Industry Terms: Not Available to Industry
How to cite: 2C-3XtbGFP-PEST was a gift from Maria-Elena Torres-Padilla (Addgene plasmid # 69072 ; http://n2t.net/addgene:69072 ; RRID:Addgene_69072)
