[The description below was written by a language model from this plasmid's Addgene catalogue record and pLannotate feature annotations shown in this document.]
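Description:
2C-3XtbGFP-PEST is a mammalian expression reporter plasmid built on the pEGFP-N2 backbone, in which a destabilised, nuclear-targeted green fluorescent reporter is placed under the control of a MERVL long terminal repeat. The feature table does not annotate the MERVL LTR itself. The roughly 800 nucleotides upstream of the first annotated coding feature carry no annotation and are the likely location of this promoter, although the record only states the LTR in the purpose field. The plasmid replicates in E. coli through a high-copy ColE1/pUC-type origin and also carries an f1 origin. A single Tn5 NeoR/KanR gene is driven by tandem bacterial (AmpR) and SV40 early promoters and terminated by the HSV TK polyadenylation signal. It provides kanamycin selection in bacteria and G418 selection in mammalian cells, which allows stable reporter lines to be derived.

The payload is a single open reading frame made of three tandem copies of TurboGFP, a rapidly maturing green fluorescent protein from the copepod Pontellina plumata. These are followed by three SV40 large T antigen nuclear localisation signals and a PEST degradation sequence from mouse ornithine decarboxylase, which the annotation tool detected as a fragment of a destabilised EYFP. An SV40 poly(A) signal ends the transcript. Tripling the fluorophore boosts signal, the NLS repeats concentrate it in the nucleus for easy scoring, and the PEST motif shortens the protein's half-life so that fluorescence tracks current rather than past promoter activity. The construct name and the associated publication on early embryonic-like cells indicate that it serves as a live reporter of MERVL activation, marking cells that enter a "2C"-like (presumably two-cell-embryo-like) state.
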