Features (pLannotate 1.2.2; 17 found; start..end, strand, type, name):
    823..1518    +  CDS            TurboGFP: TurboGFP is a basic (constitutively fluorescent) green fluorescent protein published in 2006, derived from Pontellina plumata. It is reported to be a rapidly-maturing dimer with moderate acid sensitivity.
   1546..2241    +  CDS            TurboGFP: TurboGFP is a basic (constitutively fluorescent) green fluorescent protein published in 2006, derived from Pontellina plumata. It is reported to be a rapidly-maturing dimer with moderate acid sensitivity.
   2269..2964    +  CDS            TurboGFP: TurboGFP is a basic (constitutively fluorescent) green fluorescent protein published in 2006, derived from Pontellina plumata. It is reported to be a rapidly-maturing dimer with moderate acid sensitivity.
   2983..3003    +  CDS            SV40 NLS: nuclear localization signal of SV40 (simian virus 40) large T antigen
   3007..3027    +  CDS            SV40 NLS: nuclear localization signal of SV40 (simian virus 40) large T antigen
   3031..3051    +  CDS            SV40 NLS: nuclear localization signal of SV40 (simian virus 40) large T antigen
   3066..3189    +  CDS            d2EYFP (fragment): EYFP destabilized by residues 422-461 of mouse ornithine decarboxylase, giving an in vivo half-life of ~2 hours mammalian codon-optimized
   3217..3300    +  CDS            large T antigen (fragment): large T antigen from SV40 (simian virus 40)
   3323..3444    +  polyA_signal   SV40 poly(A) signal: SV40 polyadenylation signal
   3478..3906    -  rep_origin     f1 ori (sequence partly withheld): f1 bacteriophage origin of replication; arrow indicates direction of (+) strand synthesis
   3933..4037    +  promoter       AmpR promoter: bla
   4039..4396    +  promoter       SV40 promoter: SV40 enhancer and early promoter
   4431..5225    +  CDS            NeoR/KanR: aminoglycoside phosphotransferase from Tn5; aph(3')-II (or nptII); confers resistance to neomycin, kanamycin, and G418 (Geneticin®)
   5246..5398    +  CDS            ble (fragment): BLE_KLEPN - Experimental evidence at protein level: Swiss-Prot protein existence level 1. Binding protein with a strong affinity to the bleomycin family of antibiotics. Binds to CL990; an antimitotic-antibiotic compound. From Klebsiella pneumoniae.
   5457..5504    +  polyA_signal   HSV TK poly(A) signal: herpes simplex virus thymidine kinase polyadenylation signal (Cole and Stacy, 1985)
   5595..5611    -  polyA_signal   bGH poly(A) signal (fragment): bovine growth hormone polyadenylation signal
   5833..6421    +  rep_origin     ori: high-copy-number ColE1/pMB1/pBR322/pUC origin of replication
>Addgene plasmid #69072 | 2C-3XtbGFP-PEST | depositor full sequence | sequence record 121736 | 2C-3XtbGFP-PEST sequence 6535 bps
TAGTTATTATGGTCGACCTGCAGGCGGCCGCGAATTCACTAGTGATTGCGGCCGCTGTAGTGGTTATTCC
TGGTTGTCAACTTGACAATATTTGGAATGAACTACAATTCGGAATTGGAAGGCTCACCAGTGACCCTTAT
CTGGAGGCTTGGAGATCCTTATCTGGATCTTGGTTTGAAGATCTTGAGCCATAGTGGCTATGGATTCCAG
AAGATTGAATCTCCGAGTTAAGGAACACACCTTTAATCTGGGCTATGCCTTTCATCTGGGATTAAAGGTG
TGGTGGAACACACCTTTAATCTGGGCTACACCTTTTGCTGGAGACAATATAAGGACATTGGAAGAAGGGA
GTCTAGCTCTTGCTCCTGCTCCTTCGCCTGCTTGCTGCGTGAGACTGAGTAACTACTAGATCCTTGGACT
TCCATTCACAGCTGTGACTGAACGATTGTTGGGAATTGAGCTGCCGACTGTAAGTCATCAATAAATTCCT
TTATTATCTAGAGACTATTCATAAGTTCTGTGACTCTAGAGAACCCTGACTAATACAGAAGTTGGTACCA
GGAGTGGTTCTAGAGTAACAGAAGTACAAGGATGAATCTTTTAAAATACTGGAATTGGCTTGTTGATCCA
CCAGCACTTTCAACTATTGAAACCTCTCCAGATTCTCTCCCTCCTGGGAGCTCAGAGAATTTTGAAGACC
CATGGTTGAAACTCTATTCTGAACTTAAAGAAGCTAATGACCTTGATTTTCTTAATGAATTAGGTGATTC
AGTGCACAAAGCTTGTCGACAATCGAATTCCCGCGGGGAGAACCCTGGACCTATGGAGAGCGACGAGAGC
GGCCTGCCCGCCATGGAGATCGAGTGCCGCATCACCGGCACCCTGAACGGCGTGGAGTTCGAGCTGGTGG
GCGGCGGAGAGGGCACCCCCGAGCAGGGCCGCATGACCAACAAGATGAAGAGCACCAAAGGCGCCCTGAC
CTTCAGCCCCTACCTGCTGAGCCACGTGATGGGCTACGGCTTCTACCACTTCGGCACCTACCCCAGCGGC
TACGAGAACCCCTTCCTGCACGCCATCAACAACGGCGGCTACACCAACACCCGCATCGAGAAGTACGAGG
ACGGCGGCGTGCTGCACGTGAGCTTCAGCTACCGCTACGAGGCCGGCCGCGTGATCGGCGACTTCAAGGT
GATGGGCACCGGCTTCCCCGAGGACAGCGTGATCTTCACCGACAAGATCATCCGCAGCAACGCCACCGTG
GAGCACCTGCACCCCATGGGCGATAACGATCTGGATGGCAGCTTCACCCGCACCTTCAGCCTGCGCGACG
GCGGCTACTACAGCTCCGTGGTGGACAGCCACATGCACTTCAAGAGCGCCATCCACCCCAGCATCCTGCA
GAACGGGGGCCCCATGTTCGCCTTCCGCCGCGTGGAGGAGGATCACAGCAACACCGAGCTGGGCATCGTG
GAGTACCAGCACGCCTTCAAGACCCCGGATGCAGATGCCGGTGAAGAACTCAGATCCACTGGAGGCGGAG
GTGGAATGGAGAGCGACGAGAGCGGCCTGCCCGCCATGGAGATCGAGTGCCGCATCACCGGCACCCTGAA
CGGCGTGGAGTTCGAGCTGGTGGGCGGCGGAGAGGGCACCCCCGAGCAGGGCCGCATGACCAACAAGATG
AAGAGCACCAAAGGCGCCCTGACCTTCAGCCCCTACCTGCTGAGCCACGTGATGGGCTACGGCTTCTACC
ACTTCGGCACCTACCCCAGCGGCTACGAGAACCCCTTCCTGCACGCCATCAACAACGGCGGCTACACCAA
CACCCGCATCGAGAAGTACGAGGACGGCGGCGTGCTGCACGTGAGCTTCAGCTACCGCTACGAGGCCGGC
CGCGTGATCGGCGACTTCAAGGTGATGGGCACCGGCTTCCCCGAGGACAGCGTGATCTTCACCGACAAGA
TCATCCGCAGCAACGCCACCGTGGAGCACCTGCACCCCATGGGCGATAACGATCTGGATGGCAGCTTCAC
CCGCACCTTCAGCCTGCGCGACGGCGGCTACTACAGCTCCGTGGTGGACAGCCACATGCACTTCAAGAGC
GCCATCCACCCCAGCATCCTGCAGAACGGGGGCCCCATGTTCGCCTTCCGCCGCGTGGAGGAGGATCACA
GCAACACCGAGCTGGGCATCGTGGAGTACCAGCACGCCTTCAAGACCCCGGATGCAGATGCCGGTGAAGA
ACTCAGATCCACTGGAGGCGGAGGTGGAATGGAGAGCGACGAGAGCGGCCTGCCCGCCATGGAGATCGAG
TGCCGCATCACCGGCACCCTGAACGGCGTGGAGTTCGAGCTGGTGGGCGGCGGAGAGGGCACCCCCGAGC
AGGGCCGCATGACCAACAAGATGAAGAGCACCAAAGGCGCCCTGACCTTCAGCCCCTACCTGCTGAGCCA
CGTGATGGGCTACGGCTTCTACCACTTCGGCACCTACCCCAGCGGCTACGAGAACCCCTTCCTGCACGCC
ATCAACAACGGCGGCTACACCAACACCCGCATCGAGAAGTACGAGGACGGCGGCGTGCTGCACGTGAGCT
TCAGCTACCGCTACGAGGCCGGCCGCGTGATCGGCGACTTCAAGGTGATGGGCACCGGCTTCCCCGAGGA
CAGCGTGATCTTCACCGACAAGATCATCCGCAGCAACGCCACCGTGGAGCACCTGCACCCCATGGGCGAT
AACGATCTGGATGGCAGCTTCACCCGCACCTTCAGCCTGCGCGACGGCGGCTACTACAGCTCCGTGGTGG
ACAGCCACATGCACTTCAAGAGCGCCATCCACCCCAGCATCCTGCAGAACGGGGGCCCCATGTTCGCCTT
CCGCCGCGTGGAGGAGGATCACAGCAACACCGAGCTGGGCATCGTGGAGTACCAGCACGCCTTCAAGACC
CCGGATGCAGATGCCGGTGAAGAACTCAGATCTCGAGCTGATCCAAAAAAGAAGAGAAAGGTAGATCCAA
AAAAGAAGAGAAAGGTAGATCCAAAAAAGAAGAGAAAGGTAGGATCCACCGGATCTAGCCATGGCTTCCC
GCCGGAGGTGGAGGAGCAGGATGATGGCACGCTGCCCATGTCTTGTGCCCAGGAGAGCGGGATGGACCGT
CACCCTGCAGCCTGTGCTTCTGCTAGGATCAATGTGTAGTGTACAAGTAAAGCGGCCGCGACTCTAGATC
ATAATCAGCCATACCACATTTGTAGAGGTTTTACTTGCTTTAAAAAACCTCCCACACCTCCCCCTGAACC
TGAAACATAAAATGAATGCAATTGTTGTTGTTAACTTGTTTATTGCAGCTTATAATGGTTACAAATAAAG
CAATAGCATCACAAATTTCACAAATAAAGCATTTTTTTCACTGCATTCTAGTTGTGGTTTGTCCAAACTC
ATCAATGTATCTTAAGGCGTAAATTGTAAGCGTTAATATTTTGTTAAAATTCGCGTTAAATTTTTGTTAA
ATCAGCTCATTTTTTAACCAATAGGCCGAAATCGGCAAAATCCCTTATAAATCAAAAGAATAGACCGAGA
TAGGGT
[37 nt withheld, positions 3577-3613]
AAAGAACGTGGACTCCAACGTCAAAGG
[49 nt withheld, positions 3641-3689]
T
[91 nt withheld, positions 3691-3781]
G
[124 nt withheld, positions 3783-3906]
CAGGTGGCACTTTTCGGGGAAATGTGCGCGGAACCCCTATTTGTTTATTTTTCTAAATACATTCAAATAT
GTATCCGCTCATGAGACAATAACCCTGATAAATGCTTCAATAATATTGAAAAAGGAAGAGTCCTGAGGCG
GAAAGAACCAGCTGTGGAATGTGTGTCAGTTAGGGTGTGGAAAGTCCCCAGGCTCCCCAGCAGGCAGAAG
TATGCAAAGCATGCATCTCAATTAGTCAGCAACCAGGTGTGGAAAGTCCCCAGGCTCCCCAGCAGGCAGA
AGTATGCAAAGCATGCATCTCAATTAGTCAGCAACCATAGTCCCGCCCCTAACTCCGCCCATCCCGCCCC
TAACTCCGCCCAGTTCCGCCCATTCTCCGCCCCATGGCTGACTAATTTTTTTTATTTATGCAGAGGCCGA
GGCCGCCTCGGCCTCTGAGCTATTCCAGAAGTAGTGAGGAGGCTTTTTTGGAGGCCTAGGCTTTTGCAAA
GATCGATCAAGAGACAGGATGAGGATCGTTTCGCATGATTGAACAAGATGGATTGCACGCAGGTTCTCCG
GCCGCTTGGGTGGAGAGGCTATTCGGCTATGACTGGGCACAACAGACAATCGGCTGCTCTGATGCCGCCG
TGTTCCGGCTGTCAGCGCAGGGGCGCCCGGTTCTTTTTGTCAAGACCGACCTGTCCGGTGCCCTGAATGA
ACTGCAAGACGAGGCAGCGCGGCTATCGTGGCTGGCCACGACGGGCGTTCCTTGCGCAGCTGTGCTCGAC
GTTGTCACTGAAGCGGGAAGGGACTGGCTGCTATTGGGCGAAGTGCCGGGGCAGGATCTCCTGTCATCTC
ACCTTGCTCCTGCCGAGAAAGTATCCATCATGGCTGATGCAATGCGGCGGCTGCATACGCTTGATCCGGC
TACCTGCCCATTCGACCACCAAGCGAAACATCGCATCGAGCGAGCACGTACTCGGATGGAAGCCGGTCTT
GTCGATCAGGATGATCTGGACGAAGAGCATCAGGGGCTCGCGCCAGCCGAACTGTTCGCCAGGCTCAAGG
CGAGCATGCCCGACGGCGAGGATCTCGTCGTGACCCATGGCGATGCCTGCTTGCCGAATATCATGGTGGA
AAATGGCCGCTTTTCTGGATTCATCGACTGTGGCCGGCTGGGTGTGGCGGACCGCTATCAGGACATAGCG
TTGGCTACCCGTGATATTGCTGAAGAGCTTGGCGGCGAATGGGCTGACCGCTTCCTCGTGCTTTACGGTA
TCGCCGCTCCCGATTCGCAGCGCATCGCCTTCTATCGCCTTCTTGACGAGTTCTTCTGAGCGGGACTCTG
GGGTTCGAAATGACCGACCAAGCGACGCCCAACCTGCCATCACGAGATTTCGATTCCACCGCCGCCTTCT
ATGAAAGGTTGGGCTTCGGAATCGTTTTCCGGGACGCCGGCTGGATGATCCTCCAGCGCGGGGATCTCAT
GCTGGAGTTCTTCGCCCACCCTAGGGGGAGGCTAACTGAAACACGGAAGGAGACAATACCGGAAGGAACC
CGCGCTATGACGGCAATAAAAAGACAGAATAAAACGCACGGTGTTGGGTCGTTTGTTCATAAACGCGGGG
TTCGGTCCCAGGGCTGGCACTCTGTCGATACCCCACCGAGACCCCATTGGGGCCAATACGCCCGCGTTTC
TTCCTTTTCCCCACCCCACCCCCCAAGTTCGGGTGAAGGCCCAGGGCTCGCAGCCAACGTCGGGGCGGCA
GGCCCTGCCATAGCCTCAGGTTACTCATATATACTTTAGATTGATTTAAAACTTCATTTTTAATTTAAAA
GGATCTAGGTGAAGATCCTTTTTGATAATCTCATGACCAAAATCCCTTAACGTGAGTTTTCGTTCCACTG
AGCGTCAGACCCCGTAGAAAAGATCAAAGGATCTTCTTGAGATCCTTTTTTTCTGCGCGTAATCTGCTGC
TTGCAAACAAAAAAACCACCGCTACCAGCGGTGGTTTGTTTGCCGGATCAAGAGCTACCAACTCTTTTTC
CGAAGGTAACTGGCTTCAGCAGAGCGCAGATACCAAATACTGTCCTTCTAGTGTAGCCGTAGTTAGGCCA
CCACTTCAAGAACTCTGTAGCACCGCCTACATACCTCGCTCTGCTAATCCTGTTACCAGTGGCTGCTGCC
AGTGGCGATAAGTCGTGTCTTACCGGGTTGGACTCAAGACGATAGTTACCGGATAAGGCGCAGCGGTCGG
GCTGAACGGGGGGTTCGTGCACACAGCCCAGCTTGGAGCGAACGACCTACACCGAACTGAGATACCTACA
GCGTGAGCTATGAGAAAGCGCCACGCTTCCCGAAGGGAGAAAGGCGGACAGGTATCCGGTAAGCGGCAGG
GTCGGAACAGGAGAGCGCACGAGGGAGCTTCCAGGGGGAAACGCCTGGTATCTTTATAGTCCTGTCGGGT
TTCGCCACCTCTGACTTGAGCGTCGATTTTTGTGATGCTCGTCAGGGGGGCGGAGCCTATGGAAAAACGC
CAGCAACGCGGCCTTTTTACGGTTCCTGGCCTTTTGCTGGCCTTTTGCTCACATGTTCTTTCCTGCGTTA
TCCCCTGATTCTGTGGATAACCGTATTACCGCCATGCAT
