>Addgene plasmid #69072 | 2C-3XtbGFP-PEST | addgene partial sequence | sequence record 124164 | ASK-FN2 5'-CGGCCTTTTTACGGTTCCTG-3'
TTATCCCCTGATTCTGTGGATAACCGTATTACCGCCATGCATTAGTTATTATGGTCGACCTGCAGGCGGC
CGCGAATTCACTAGTGATTGCGGCCGCTGTAGTGGTTATTCCTGGTTGTCAACTTGACAATATTTGGAAT
GAACTACAATTCGGAATTGGAAGGCTCACCAGTGACCCTTATCTGGAGGCTTGGAGATCCTTATCTGGAT
CTTGGTTTGAAGATCTTGAGCCATAGTGGCTATGGATTCCAGAAGATTGAATCTCCGAGTTAAGGAACAC
ACCTTTAATCTGGGCTATGCCTTTCATCTGGGATTAAAGGTGTGGTGGAACACACCTTTAATCTGGGCTA
CACCTTTTGCTGGAGACAATATAAGGACATTGGAAGAAGGGAGTCTAGCTCTTGCTCCTGCTCCTTCGCC
TGCTTGCTGCGTGAGACTGAGTAACTACTAGATCCTTGGACTTCCATTCACAGCTGTGACTGAACGATTG
TTGGGAATTGAGCTGCCGACTGTAAGTCATCAATAAATTCCTTTATTATCTAGAGACTATTCATAAGTTC
TGTGACTCTAGAGAACCCTGACTA
