>Addgene plasmid #69072 | 2C-3XtbGFP-PEST | addgene partial sequence | sequence record 124165 | pEGFP-R 5'-acctctacaaatgtggtatg-3'
TACTTGTACACTACACATTGATCCTAGCAGAAGCACAGGCTGCAGGGTGACGGTCCATCCCGCTCTCCTG
GGCACAAGACATGGGCAGCGTGCCATCATCCTGCTCCTCCACCTCCGGCGGGAAGCCATGGCTAGATCCG
GTGGATCCTACCTTTCTCTTCTTTTTTGGATCTACCTTTCTCTTCTTTTTTGGATCTACCTTTCTCTTCT
TTTTTGGATCAGCTCGAGATCTGAGTTCTTCACCGGCATCTGCATCCGGGGTCTTGAAGGCGTGCTGGTA
CTCCACGATGCCCAGCTCGGTGTTGCTGTGATCCTCCTCCACGCGGCGGAAGGCGAACATGGGGCCCCCG
TTCTGCAGGATGCTGGGGTGGATGGCGCTCTTGAAGTGCATGTGGCTGTCCACCACGGAGCTGTAGTAGC
CGCCGTCGCGCAGGCTGAAGGTGCGGGTGAAGCTGCCATCCAGATCGTTATCGCCCATGGGGTGCAGGTG
CTCCACGGTGGCGTTGCTGCGGATGATCTTGTCGGTGAAGATCACGCTGTCCTCGGGGAAGCCGGTGCCC
ATCACCTTGAAGTCGCCGATCACGCGGCCGGCCTCGTAGCGGTAGCTGAAGCTCACGTGCAGCACGCCGC
CGTCCTCGTACTTCTCGATGCGGGTGTTGGTGTAGCCGCCGTTGTTGATGGCGTGCAGGAAGGGGTTCTC
GTAGCCGCTGGGGTAGGTGCCGAAGTGGTAGAAGCCGTAGCCCATCACGTGGCTCAGCAGGTAGGGGCTG
AAGGTCAGGGCGCCTTTGGTGCTCTTCATCTTGTTGGTCATGCGGCCCTGCTCGGGGGTGCCCTCTCCGC
CGCCCACCAGCTCGAACTCCACGCCGTTCAG
